Addgene plasmid #10828: pcDNA4/TO/cmycDrosha
Depositing lab: Thomas Tuschl. Depositing organization: Rockefeller University. Publication: The human DiGeorge syndrome critical region gene 8 and Its D. melanogaster homolog are required for miRNA biogenesis. Landthaler M, Yalcin A, Tuschl T. Curr Biol. 2004 Dec 14. 14(23):2162-7. 10.1016/j.cub.2004.11.001 PubMed 15589161.
Backbone
  Vector backbone: pcDNA4/TO
  Backbone manufacturer: Invitrogen
  Backbone size w/o insert (bp): 5017
  Vector type: Mammalian Expression
  Selectable markers: Zeocin
Growth in bacteria
  Bacterial resistance: Ampicillin, 50 μg/mL
  Growth temperature: 37°C
  Growth strain: DH5alpha
  Copy number: Unknown
Gene/Insert
  Gene/Insert name: Drosha
  Species: H. sapiens (human)
  Insert size (bp): 4047
  GenBank ID: NM_001100412.1
  Entrez Gene: DROSHA (a.k.a. ETOHI2, HSA242976, RANSE3L, RN3, RNASE3L, RNASEN)
  Promoter: CMV
  Tag / fusion protein: myc (N terminal on insert)
  Cloning method: Restriction Enzyme; 5′ cloning site HindIII (not destroyed); 3′ cloning site NotI (not destroyed)
  Sequencing primers: 5′ CMV Forward; 3′ BGH-rev
Terms and licenses: Academic/Nonprofit Terms; Industry Terms: Not Available to Industry
How to cite: pcDNA4/TO/cmycDrosha was a gift from Thomas Tuschl (Addgene plasmid # 10828 ; http://n2t.net/addgene:10828 ; RRID:Addgene_10828)
