[The description below was written by a language model from this plasmid's Addgene catalogue record and pLannotate feature annotations shown in this document.]
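Description:
pcDNA4/TO/cmycDrosha is a mammalian expression plasmid built on the Invitrogen pcDNA4/TO backbone and carrying the human DROSHA coding sequence with an N-terminal c-myc epitope tag. The roughly 4 kb insert was cloned between HindIII and NotI sites, both of which are retained, giving a full construct of about 9.1 kb. In bacteria the plasmid replicates from a high-copy ColE1/pUC-type origin and is selected with ampicillin through the β-lactamase gene. An f1 origin is also present. For selection in mammalian cells, the Sh ble gene confers Zeocin resistance. It sits behind both the SV40 early promoter and the bacterial EM7 promoter and ends at an SV40 polyadenylation signal, so the marker can be expressed in either host.

Expression of myc-Drosha is driven by the CMV immediate early enhancer and promoter and terminated by the bovine growth hormone poly(A) signal. Just downstream of the CMV promoter, the feature table lists two short fragments labelled as tet operator-containing promoters. These correspond to the tandem tet operator sites typical of the "TO" backbone. In cells expressing the Tet repressor, these sites keep transcription off until tetracycline is added, whereas in ordinary cell lines the promoter is constitutively active. The annotated DROSHA reading frame begins some distance after the promoter region, which leaves room for the myc tag, although the tag is not annotated as a separate feature.

Drosha is the nuclear RNase III enzyme of the microprocessor complex, which cleaves primary microRNA transcripts to release precursor hairpins. The associated publication concerns the requirement for DGCR8 in miRNA biogenesis. The tagged protein is therefore suited to detecting or immunoprecipitating Drosha and to studying its binding partners and pri-miRNA processing activity in human cells.
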