Features (pLannotate 1.2.2; 22 found; start..end, strand, type, name):
     28..80      -  misc_feature   bom (fragment): basis of mobility region from pBR322
    235..614     +  enhancer       CMV enhancer: human cytomegalovirus immediate early enhancer
    615..818     +  promoter       CMV promoter: human cytomegalovirus (CMV) immediate early promoter
    820..839     +  promoter       PLtetO-1 promoter (fragment): modified phage lambda PL promoter with tet operator sites (Lutz and Bujard, 1997)
    841..860     +  promoter       PLtetO-1 promoter (fragment): modified phage lambda PL promoter with tet operator sites (Lutz and Bujard, 1997)
    868..901     +  promoter       TRE3GV promoter (fragment): 3rd-generation Tet-responsive promoter that can be activated by binding of Tet-On® 3G, optimized for retroviral and lentiviral vectors
   1017..5027    +  CDS            DROSHA: RNC_HUMAN - Also known as RN3, RNASE3L, RNASEN. Experimental evidence at protein level: Swiss-Prot protein existence level 1. Ribonuclease III double-stranded (ds) RNA-specific endoribonuclease that is involved in the initial step of microRNA (miRNA) biogenesis. Component of the microprocessor complex that is required to process primary miRNA transcripts (pri-miRNAs) to release precursor miRNA (pre-miRNA) in the nucleus. Within the microprocessor complex, DROSHA cleaves the 3' and 5' strands of a stem-loop in pri- miRNAs (processing center 11 bp from the dsRNA-ssRNA junction) to release hairpi
   5081..5305    +  polyA_signal   bGH poly(A) signal: bovine growth hormone polyadenylation signal
   5309..5330    +  promoter       SV40 promoter (fragment): SV40 enhancer and early promoter
   5351..5779    +  rep_origin     f1 ori (sequence partly withheld): f1 bacteriophage origin of replication; arrow indicates direction of (+) strand synthesis
   5793..6122    +  promoter       SV40 promoter: SV40 enhancer and early promoter
   6170..6217    +  promoter       EM7 promoter: synthetic bacterial promoter&nbsp
   6236..6610    +  CDS            BleoR: antibiotic-binding protein; Sh ble from Streptoalloteichus hindustanus; confers resistance to bleomycin, phleomycin, and Zeocin™
   6620..6745    +  CDS            ble (fragment): BLE_KLEPN - Experimental evidence at protein level: Swiss-Prot protein existence level 1. Binding protein with a strong affinity to the bleomycin family of antibiotics. Binds to CL990; an antimitotic-antibiotic compound. From Klebsiella pneumoniae.
   6740..6861    +  polyA_signal   SV40 poly(A) signal: SV40 polyadenylation signal
   6934..6950    -  protein_bind   lac operator: The lac repressor binds to the lac operator to inhibit transcription in E. coli. This inhibition can be relieved by adding lactose or isopropyl-β-D-thiogalactopyranoside (IPTG). lac repressor encoded by lacI
   6958..6988    -  promoter       lac promoter: promoter for the E. coli lac operon
   7003..7024    -  protein_bind   CAP binding site: CAP binding activates transcription in the presence of cAMP. E. coli catabolite activator protein
   7037..7129    -  CDS            lacI (fragment): lac repressor; lacI; The lac repressor binds to the lac operator to inhibit transcription in E. coli. This inhibition can be relieved by adding lactose or isopropyl-β-D-thiogalactopyranoside (IPTG).
   7312..7900    -  rep_origin     ori: high-copy-number ColE1/pMB1/pBR322/pUC origin of replication
   8071..8931    -  CDS            AmpR: β-lactamase; bla; confers resistance to ampicillin, carbenicillin, and related antibiotics
   8932..9036    -  promoter       AmpR promoter: bla
>Addgene plasmid #10828 | pcDNA4/TO/cmycDrosha | addgene full sequence | sequence record 233248 | Addgene NGS Result
GACGGATCGGGAGATCTCCCGATCCCCTATGGTGCACTCTCAGTACAATCTGCTCTGATGCCGCATAGTT
AAGCCAGTATCTGCTCCCTGCTTGTGTGTTGGAGGTCGCTGAGTAGTGCGCGAGCAAAATTTAAGCTACA
ACAAGGCAAGGCTTGACCGACAATTGCATGAAGAATCTGCTTAGGGTTAGGCGTTTTGCGCTGCTTCGCG
ATGTACGGGCCAGATATACGCGTTGACATTGATTATTGACTAGTTATTAATAGTAATCAATTACGGGGTC
ATTAGTTCATAGCCCATATATGGAGTTCCGCGTTACATAACTTACGGTAAATGGCCCGCCTGGCTGACCG
CCCAACGACCCCCGCCCATTGACGTCAATAATGACGTATGTTCCCATAGTAACGCCAATAGGGACTTTCC
ATTGACGTCAATGGGTGGAGTATTTACGGTAAACTGCCCACTTGGCAGTACATCAAGTGTATCATATGCC
AAGTACGCCCCCTATTGACGTCAATGACGGTAAATGGCCCGCCTGGCATTATGCCCAGTACATGACCTTA
TGGGACTTTCCTACTTGGCAGTACATCTACGTATTAGTCATCGCTATTACCATGGTGATGCGGTTTTGGC
AGTACATCAATGGGCGTGGATAGCGGTTTGACTCACGGGGATTTCCAAGTCTCCACCCCATTGACGTCAA
TGGGAGTTTGTTTTGGCACCAAAATCAACGGGACTTTCCAAAATGTCGTAACAACTCCGCCCCATTGACG
CAAATGGGCGGTAGGCGTGTACGGTGGGAGGTCTATATAAGCAGAGCTCTCCCTATCAGTGATAGAGATC
TCCCTATCAGTGATAGAGATCGTCGACGAGCTCGTTTAGTGAACCGTCAGATCGCCTGGAGACGCCATCC
ACGCTGTTTTGACCTCCATAGAAGACACCGGGACCGATCCAGCCTCCGGACTCTAGCGTTTAAACTTAAG
CTTATGGAACAAAAACTTATTTCTGAAGAAGATCTGATGATGCAGGGAAACACATGTCACAGAATGTCGT
TCCACCCGGGACGAGGGTGTCCCCGAGGACGAGGAGGACATGGAGCCAGACCCTCAGCACCATCCTTTAG
GCCCCAAAATCTGAGGCTGCTTCACCCTCAGCAGCCTCCTGTGCAATATCAATATGAACCTCCAAGTGCC
CCTTCCACCACTTTCTCAAACTCTCCAGCCCCCAATTTTCTCCCTCCACGACCAGACTTTGTACCCTTCC
CCCCACCCATGCCTCCGTCAGCGCAAGGCCCTCTTCCCCCCTGCCCAATCAGGCCGCCTTTCCCCAACCA
CCAGATGAGGCACCCCTTCCCAGTTCCTCCTTGTTTTCCTCCCATGCCACCACCAATGCCTTGTCCTAAT
AACCCCCCAGTCCCTGGGGCACCTCCTGGACAAGGCACTTTCCCCTTCATGATGCCCCCTCCCTCCATGC
CTCATCCCCCGCCCCCTCCAGTCATGCCGCAGCAGGTTAATTATCAGTACCCTCCGGGCTATTCTCACCA
CAACTTCCCACCTCCCAGTTTTAATAGTTTCCAGAACAACCCTAGTTCTTTCCTGCCCAGTGCTAATAAC
AGCAGTAGTCCTCATTTCAGACATCTCCCTCCATACCCACTCCCAAAGGCTCCCAGTGAGAGAAGGTCCC
CAGAAAGGCTGAAACACTATGATGACCACAGGCACCGAGATCACAGTCATGGGCGAGGTGAGAGGCATCG
GTCCCTGGATCGGCGGGAGCGAGGCCGCAGTCCCGACAGGAGAAGACAAGACAGCCGGTACAGATCTGAT
TATGACCGAGGGAGAACACCATCTCGCCACCGCAGCTACGAACGGAGCAGAGAGCGAGAACGGGAGAGAC
ACAGGCATCGAGACAACCGAAGATCACCATCTCTGGAAAGGTCCTACAAAAAAGAGTATAAGAGATCTGG
AAGTCGCTCCCCAAGTAGGGAGAAGAAGAGAGCTCGTTGGGAGGAAGAAAAAGACCGTTGGAGTGACAAC
CAGAGTTCTGGCAAAGACAAGAACTATACCTCAATCAAGGAAAAAGAGCCCGAGGAGACCATGCCTGACA
AGAATGAGGAGGAAGAAGAAGAACTTCTTAAGCCTGTGTGGATTCGATGCACTCATTCAGAAAACTACTA
CTCCAGTGACCCCATGGATCAGGTGGGAGATTCTACAGTGGTTGGAACGAGTAGGCTTCGTGACTTATAT
GACAAATTTGAGGAGGAGTTGGGGAGCAGGCAAGAAAAGGCCAAAGCTGCTCGGCCTCCGTGGGAACCTC
CAAAGACGAAGCTCGATGAAGATTTAGAGAGTTCCAGTGAATCCGAGTGTGAGTCTGATGAGGACAGCAC
CTGTTCTAGCAGCTCAGACTCTGAAGTTTTTGACGTTATTGCAGAAATCAAACGCAAAAAGGCCCACCCT
GACCGACTTCATGATGAACTTTGGTACAACGATCCAGGCCAGATGAATGATGGACCACTCTGCAAATGCA
GCGCAAAGGCAAGACGCACAGGAATTAGGCACAGCATTTATCCTGGAGAAGAGGCCATCAAGCCCTGTCG
TCCTATGACCAACAATGCTGGCAGACTTTTCCACTACCGGATCACAGTCTCCCCGCCTACGAACTTTTTA
ACTGACAGGCCAACTGTTATAGAATACGATGATCACGAGTATATCTTTGAAGGATTTTCTATGTTTGCAC
ATGCCCCCCTGACCAATATTCCACTGTGTAAAGTAATTAGATTCAACATAGACTACACGATTCATTTCAT
TGAAGAGATGATGCCGGAGAATTTTTGTGTGAAAGGGCTTGAACTCTTTTCACTGTTCCTATTCAGAGAT
ATTTTGGAATTATATGACTGGAATCTTAAAGGTCCTTTGTTTGAAGACAGCCCTCCCTGCTGCCCAAGAT
TTCATTTCATGCCACGTTTTGTAAGATTTCTTCCAGATGGAGGAAAGGAAGTGCTGTCCATGCACCAGAT
TCTCCTGTACTTGTTAAGGTGCAGCAAAGCCCTGGTGCCTGAGGAGGAGATTGCCAATATGCTTCAGTGG
GAGGAGCTGGAGTGGCAGAAATATGCAGAAGAATGCAAAGGCATGATTGTTACCAACCCTGGGACGAAAC
CAAGCTCTGTCCGTATCGATCAACTGGATCGTGAACAGTTCAACCCCGATGTGATTACTTTTCCGATTAT
CGTCCACTTTGGGATACGCCCTGCACAGTTGAGTTATGCAGGAGACCCACAGTACCAAAAACTGTGGAAG
AGTTATGTGAAACTTCGCCACCTCCTAGCAAATAGTCCCAAAGTCAAACAAACTGACAAACAGAAGCTGG
CACAGAGGGAGGAAGCCCTCCAAAAAATACGGCAGAAGAATACAATGAGACGAGAAGTAACGGTGGAGCT
AAGTAGCCAAGGATTCTGGAAAACTGGCATCCGTTCTGATGTCTGTCAGCATGCAATGATGCTACCTGTT
CTGACCCATCATATCCGCTACCACCAATGCCTAATGCATTTGGACAAGTTGATAGGATATACTTTCCAAG
ATCGTTGTCTGTTGCAGCTGGCCATGACTCATCCAAGTCATCATTTAAATTTTGGAATGAATCCTGATCA
TGCCAGGAATTCATTATCTAACTGTGGAATTCGGCAGCCCAAATACGGAGACAGAAAAGTTCATCACATG
CACATGCGGAAGAAAGGGATTAACACCTTGATAAATATCATGTCACGCCTTGGCCAAGATGACCCAACTC
CCTCGAGGATTAACCACAATGAACGGTTGGAATTCCTGGGTGATGCTGTTGTTGAATTTCTGACCAGCGT
CCATTTGTACTATTTGTTTCCTAGTCTGGAAGAAGGAGGATTAGCAACCTATCGGACTGCCATTGTTCAG
AATCAGCACCTTGCCATGCTAGCAAAGAAACTTGAACTGGATCGATTTATGCTGTATGCTCACGGGCCTG
ACCTTTGTAGAGAATCGGACCTTCGACATGCAATGGCCAATTGTTTTGAAGCGTTAATAGGAGCTGTTTA
CTTGGAGGGAAGCCTGGAGGAAGCCAAGCAGTTATTTGGACGCTTGCTCTTTAATGATCCGGACCTGCGC
GAAGTCTGGCTCAATTATCCTCTCCACCCACTCCAACTACAAGAGCCAAATACTGATCGACAACTTATTG
AAACTTCTCCGGTTCTACAAAAACTTACTGAGTTTGAAGAAGCAATTGGAGTAATTTTTACTCATGTTCG
ACTTCTGGCAAGGGCATTCACATTGAGAACTGTGGGATTTAACCATCTGACCCTAGGCCACAATCAGAGA
ATGGAATTCCTAGGTGACTCCATAATGCAACTGGTAGCCACAGAGTACTTATTCATTCATTTCCCAGATC
ATCATGAAGGACACTTAACTTTGTTGCGAAGCTCTTTGGTGAATAATAGAACTCAGGCCAAGGTAGCGGA
GGAGCTGGGCATGCAGGAGTACGCCATAACCAACGACAAGACCAAGAGGCCTGTGGCGCTTCGCACCAAG
ACCTTGGCGGACCTTTTGGAATCATTTATTGCAGCGCTGTACATTGATAAGGATTTGGAATATGTTCATA
CTTTCATGAATGTCTGCTTCTTTCCACGATTGAAAGAGTTCATTTTGAATCAGGATTGGAATGACCCCAA
ATCCCAGCTTCAGCAGTGTTGCTTGACACTTAGGACAGAAGGAAAAGAGCCAGACATTCCTCTGTACAAG
ACTCTGCAGACAGTGGGCCCATCCCATGCCCGAACCTACACTGTGGCTGTTTATTTCAAGGGAGAAAGAA
TAGGCTGTGGGAAAGGACCAAGTATTCAGCAAGCGGAAATGGGAGCAGCAATGGATGCGCTTGAAAAATA
TAATTTTCCCCAGATGGCCCATCAGAAGCGGTTCATCGAACGGAAGTACAGACAAGAGTTAAAAGAAATG
AGGTGGGAAAGAGAGCATCAAGAGAGAGAGCCAGATGAGACTGAAGACATCAAGAAATAAGCGGCCGCTC
GAGTCTAGAGGGCCCGTTTAAACCCGCTGATCAGCCTCGACTGTGCCTTCTAGTTGCCAGCCATCTGTTG
TTTGCCCCTCCCCCGTGCCTTCCTTGACCCTGGAAGGTGCCACTCCCACTGTCCTTTCCTAATAAAATGA
GGAAATTGCATCGCATTGTCTGAGTAGGTGTCATTCTATTCTGGGGGGTGGGGTGGGGCAGGACAGCAAG
GGGGAGGATTGGGAAGACAATAGCAGGCATGCTGGGGATGCGGTGGGCTCTATGGCTTCTGAGGCGGAAA
GAACCAGCTGGGGCTCTAGGGGGTATCCCC
[124 nt withheld, positions 5351-5474]
C
[91 nt withheld, positions 5476-5566]
A
[49 nt withheld, positions 5568-5616]
CCTTTGACGTTGGAGTCCACGTTCTTT
[37 nt withheld, positions 5644-5680]
ACCCTATCTCGGTCTATTCTTTTGATTTATAAGGGATTTTGCCGATTTCGGCCTATTGGTTAAAAAATGA
GCTGATTTAACAAAAATTTAACGCGAATTAATTCTGTGGAATGTGTGTCAGTTAGGGTGTGGAAAGTCCC
CAGGCTCCCCAGCAGGCAGAAGTATGCAAAGCATGCATCTCAATTAGTCAGCAACCAGGTGTGGAAAGTC
CCCAGGCTCCCCAGCAGGCAGAAGTATGCAAAGCATGCATCTCAATTAGTCAGCAACCATAGTCCCGCCC
CTAACTCCGCCCATCCCGCCCCTAACTCCGCCCAGTTCCGCCCATTCTCCGCCCCATGGCTGACTAATTT
TTTTTATTTATGCAGAGGCCGAGGCCGCCTCTGCCTCTGAGCTATTCCAGAAGTAGTGAGGAGGCTTTTT
TGGAGGCCTAGGCTTTTGCAAAAAGCTCCCGGGAGCTTGTATATCCATTTTCGGATCTGATCAGCACGTG
TTGACAATTAATCATCGGCATAGTATATCGGCATAGTATAATACGACAAGGTGAGGAACTAAACCATGGC
CAAGTTGACCAGTGCCGTTCCGGTGCTCACCGCGCGCGACGTCGCCGGAGCGGTCGAGTTCTGGACCGAC
CGGCTCGGGTTCTCCCGGGACTTCGTGGAGGACGACTTCGCCGGTGTGGTCCGGGACGACGTGACCCTGT
TCATCAGCGCGGTCCAGGACCAGGTGGTGCCGGACAACACCCTGGCCTGGGTGTGGGTGCGCGGCCTGGA
CGAGCTGTACGCCGAGTGGTCGGAGGTCGTGTCCACGAACTTCCGGGACGCCTCCGGGCCGGCCATGACC
GAGATCGGCGAGCAGCCGTGGGGGCGGGAGTTCGCCCTGCGCGACCCGGCCGGCAACTGCGTGCACTTCG
TGGCCGAGGAGCAGGACTGACACGTGCTACGAGATTTCGATTCCACCGCCGCCTTCTATGAAAGGTTGGG
CTTCGGAATCGTTTTCCGGGACGCCGGCTGGATGATCCTCCAGCGCGGGGATCTCATGCTGGAGTTCTTC
GCCCACCCCAACTTGTTTATTGCAGCTTATAATGGTTACAAATAAAGCAATAGCATCACAAATTTCACAA
ATAAAGCATTTTTTTCACTGCATTCTAGTTGTGGTTTGTCCAAACTCATCAATGTATCTTATCATGTCTG
TATACCGTCGACCTCTAGCTAGAGCTTGGCGTAATCATGGTCATAGCTGTTTCCTGTGTGAAATTGTTAT
CCGCTCACAATTCCACACAACATACGAGCCGGAAGCATAAAGTGTAAAGCCTGGGGTGCCTAATGAGTGA
GCTAACTCACATTAATTGCGTTGCGCTCACTGCCCGCTTTCCAGTCGGGAAACCTGTCGTGCCAGCTGCA
TTAATGAATCGGCCAACGCGCGGGGAGAGGCGGTTTGCGTATTGGGCGCTCTTCCGCTTCCTCGCTCACT
GACTCGCTGCGCTCGGTCGTTCGGCTGCGGCGAGCGGTATCAGCTCACTCAAAGGCGGTAATACGGTTAT
CCACAGAATCAGGGGATAACGCAGGAAAGAACATGTGAGCAAAAGGCCAGCAAAAGGCCAGGAACCGTAA
AAAGGCCGCGTTGCTGGCGTTTTTCCATAGGCTCCGCCCCCCTGACGAGCATCACAAAAATCGACGCTCA
AGTCAGAGGTGGCGAAACCCGACAGGACTATAAAGATACCAGGCGTTTCCCCCTGGAAGCTCCCTCGTGC
GCTCTCCTGTTCCGACCCTGCCGCTTACCGGATACCTGTCCGCCTTTCTCCCTTCGGGAAGCGTGGCGCT
TTCTCATAGCTCACGCTGTAGGTATCTCAGTTCGGTGTAGGTCGTTCGCTCCAAGCTGGGCTGTGTGCAC
GAACCCCCCGTTCAGCCCGACCGCTGCGCCTTATCCGGTAACTATCGTCTTGAGTCCAACCCGGTAAGAC
ACGACTTATCGCCACTGGCAGCAGCCACTGGTAACAGGATTAGCAGAGCGAGGTATGTAGGCGGTGCTAC
AGAGTTCTTGAAGTGGTGGCCTAACTACGGCTACACTAGAAGAACAGTATTTGGTATCTGCGCTCTGCTG
AAGCCAGTTACCTTCGGAAAAAGAGTTGGTAGCTCTTGATCCGGCAAACAAACCACCGCTGGTAGCGGTG
GTTTTTTTGTTTGCAAGCAGCAGATTACGCGCAGAAAAAAAGGATCTCAAGAAGATCCTTTGATCTTTTC
TACGGGGTCTGACGCTCAGTGGAACGAAAACTCACGTTAAGGGATTTTGGTCATGAGATTATCAAAAAGG
ATCTTCACCTAGATCCTTTTAAATTAAAAATGAAGTTTTAAATCAATCTAAAGTATATATGAGTAAACTT
GGTCTGACAGTTACCAATGCTTAATCAGTGAGGCACCTATCTCAGCGATCTGTCTATTTCGTTCATCCAT
AGTTGCCTGACTCCCCGTCGTGTAGATAACTACGATACGGGAGGGCTTACCATCTGGCCCCAGTGCTGCA
ATGATACCGCGAGACCCACGCTCACCGGCTCCAGATTTATCAGCAATAAACCAGCCAGCCGGAAGGGCCG
AGCGCAGAAGTGGTCCTGCAACTTTATCCGCCTCCATCCAGTCTATTAATTGTTGCCGGGAAGCTAGAGT
AAGTAGTTCGCCAGTTAATAGTTTGCGCAACGTTGTTGCCATTGCTACAGGCATCGTGGTGTCACGCTCG
TCGTTTGGTATGGCTTCATTCAGCTCCGGTTCCCAACGATCAAGGCGAGTTACATGATCCCCCATGTTGT
GCAAAAAAGCGGTTAGCTCCTTCGGTCCTCCGATCGTTGTCAGAAGTAAGTTGGCCGCAGTGTTATCACT
CATGGTTATGGCAGCACTGCATAATTCTCTTACTGTCATGCCATCCGTAAGATGCTTTTCTGTGACTGGT
GAGTACTCAACCAAGTCATTCTGAGAATAGTGTATGCGGCGACCGAGTTGCTCTTGCCCGGCGTCAATAC
GGGATAATACCGCGCCACATAGCAGAACTTTAAAAGTGCTCATCATTGGAAAACGTTCTTCGGGGCGAAA
ACTCTCAAGGATCTTACCGCTGTTGAGATCCAGTTCGATGTAACCCACTCGTGCACCCAACTGATCTTCA
GCATCTTTTACTTTCACCAGCGTTTCTGGGTGAGCAAAAACAGGAAGGCAAAATGCCGCAAAAAAGGGAA
TAAGGGCGACACGGAAATGTTGAATACTCATACTCTTCCTTTTTCAATATTATTGAAGCATTTATCAGGG
TTATTGTCTCATGAGCGGATACATATTTGAATGTATTTAGAAAAATAAACAAATAGGGGTTCCGCGCACA
TTTCCCCGAAAAGTGCCACCTGACGTC
