>Addgene plasmid #10828 | pcDNA4/TO/cmycDrosha | addgene partial sequence | sequence record 17732 | 10828 with CMV-F
TGATAGAGATCTCCCTATCAGTGATAGAGATCGTCGACGAGCTCGTTTAGTGAACCGTCAGATCGCCTGG
AGACGCCATCCACGCTGTTTTGACCTCCATAGAAGACACCGGGACCGATCCAGCCTCCGGACTCTAGCGT
TTAAACTTAAGCTTATGGAACAAAAACTTATTTCTGAAGAAGATCTGATGATGCAGGGAAACACATGTCA
CAGAATGTCGTTCCACCCGGGACGAGGGTGTCCCCGAGGACGAGGAGGACATGGAGCCAGACCCTCAGCA
CCATCCTTTAGGCCCCAAAATCTGAGGCTGCTTCACCCTCAGCAGCCTCCTGTGCAATATCAATATGAAC
CTCCAAGTGCCCCTTCCACCACTTTCTCAAACTCTCCAGCCCCCAATTTTCTCCCTCCACGACCAGACTT
TGTACCCTTCCCCCCACCCATGCCTCCGTCAGCGCAAGGCCCTCTTCCCCCCTGCCCAATCAGGCCGCCT
TTCCCCAACCACCAGATGAGGCACCCCTTCCCAGTTCCTCCTTGTTTTCCTCCCATGCCACCACCAATGC
CTTGTCCTAATAACCCCCCAGTCCCTGGGGCACCTCCTGGACAAGGCACTTTCCCCTTCATGATGCCCCC
TCCCTCCATGCCTCATCCCCCGCCCCCTCCAGTCATGCCGCAGCAGGTTAATTATCAGTACCCTCCGGGC
TATTCTCACCACAACTTCCCACCTCCCAGTTTTAATAGTTTCCAGAACAACCCTAGTTCTTTCCTGCCCA
GTGCTAATAACAGCAGTAGTCCTCATTTCAGACATCTCCCTCCATACCCACTCCCAAAGGCTCCCAGTGA
GAGAAGGTCCCCAGAAAGGCTGAAACACTATGATGACCACAGGCACCGAGATCACAGTCATGGGCGAGGT
G
