>Addgene plasmid #10828 | pcDNA4/TO/cmycDrosha | addgene partial sequence | sequence record 35839 | CMV-F 5'-CGCAAATGGGCGGTAGGCGTG-3'
TCCCTATCAGTGATAGAGATCTCCCTATCAGTGATAGAGATCGTCGACGAGCTCGTTTAGTGAACCGTCA
GATCGCCTGGAGACGCCATCCACGCTGTTTTGACCTCCATAGAAGACACCGGGACCGATCCAGCCTCCGG
ACTCTAGCGTTTAAACTTAAGCTTATGGAACAAAAACTTATTTCTGAAGAAGATCTGATGATGCAGGGAA
ACACATGTCACAGAATGTCGTTCCACCCGGGACGAGGGTGTCCCCGAGGACGAGGAGGACATGGAGCCAG
ACCCTCAGCACCATCCTTTAGGCCCCAAAATCTGAGGCTGCTTCACCCTCAGCAGCCTCCTGTGCAATAT
CAATATGAACCTCCAAGTGCCCCTTCCACCACTTTCTCAAACTCTCCAGCCCCCAATTTTCTCCCTCCAC
GACCAGACTTTGTACCCTTCCCCCCACCCATGCCTCCGTCAGCGCAAGGCCCTCTTCCCCCCTGCCCAAT
CAGGCCGCCTTTCCCCAACCACCAGATGAGGCACCCCTTCCCAGTTCCTCCTTGTTTTCCTCCCATGCCA
CCACCAATGCCTTGTCCTAATAACCCCCCAGTCCCTGGGGCACCTCCTGGACAAGGCACTTTCCCCTTCA
TGATGCCCCCTCCCTCCAT
