>Addgene plasmid #10828 | pcDNA4/TO/cmycDrosha | addgene partial sequence | sequence record 37350 | BGH-rev 5'-TAGAAGGCACAGTCGAGG-3'
CGGCCGCTTATTTCTTGATGTCTTCAGTCTCATCTGGCTCTCTCTCTTGATGCTCTCTTTCCCACCTCAT
TTCTTTTAACTCTTGTCTGTACTTCCGTTCGATGAACCGCTTCTGATGGGCCATCTGGGGAAAATTATAT
TTTTCAAGCGCATCCATTGCTGCTCCCATTTCCGCTTGCTGAATACTTGGTCCTTTCCCACAGCCTATTC
TTTCTCCCTTGAAATAAACAGCCACAGTGTAGGTTCGGGCATGGGATGGGCCCACTGTCTGCAGAGTCTT
GTACAGAGGAATGTCTGGCTCTTTTCCTTCTGTCCTAAGTGTCAAGCAACACTGCTGAAGCTGGGATTTG
GGGTCATTCCAATCCTGATTCAAAATGAACTCTTTCAATCGTGGAAAGAAGCAGACATTCATGAAAGTAT
GAACATATTCCAAATCCTTATCAATGTACAGCGCTGCAATAAATGATTCCAAAAGGTCCGCCAAGGTCTT
GGTGCGAAGCGCCACAGGCCTCTTGGTCTTGTCGTTGGTTATGGCGTACTCCTGCATGCCCAGCTCCTCC
GCTACCTTGGCCTGAGTTCTATTATTCACCAAAGAGCTTCGCAACAAAGTTAAGTGTCCTTCATGATGAT
CTGGGAAATGAATGAATAAGTACTCTGTGGCTACCAGTTGCATTATGGAGTCACCTAGGAATTCCATTCT
CTGATTGTGGCCTAGGGTCAGATGGTTAAATCCCACAGTTCTCAATGTGAATGCCCTTGCCAGAAGTCGA
ACATGAGTAAAAATTACTCCAATTGCTTCTTCAAACTCAGTAAGTTTTTGTAGAACCGGAGAAGTTTCAA
TAAGTTGTCGATCAGTATTTGGCTCTTGTAGTTGGAGTGGGTGGAGAGGATAATTGAGCCAGACTTCGCG
CAGG
