>Addgene plasmid #10828 | pcDNA4/TO/cmycDrosha | addgene partial sequence | sequence record 38042 | hDROSHA-F 5'-CCTATCGGACTGCCATTGTT
ACTGGATCGATTTATGCTGTATGCTCACGGGCCTGACCTTTGTAGAGAATCGGACCTTCGACATGCAATG
GCCAATTGTTTTGAAGCGTTAATAGGAGCTGTTTACTTGGAGGGAAGCCTGGAGGAAGCCAAGCAGTTAT
TTGGACGCTTGCTCTTTAATGATCCGGACCTGCGCGAAGTCTGGCTCAATTATCCTCTCCACCCACTCCA
ACTACAAGAGCCAAATACTGATCGACAACTTATTGAAACTTCTCCGGTTCTACAAAAACTTACTGAGTTT
GAAGAAGCAATTGGAGTAATTTTTACTCATGTTCGACTTCTGGCAAGGGCATTCACATTGAGAACTGTGG
GATTTAACCATCTGACCCTAGGCCACAATCAGAGAATGGAATTCCTAGGTGACTCCATAATGCAACTGGT
AGCCACAGAGTACTTATTCATTCATTTCCCAGATCATCATGAAGGACACTTAACTTTGTTGCGAAGCTCT
TTGGTGAATAATAGAACTCAGGCCAAGGTAGCGGAGGAGCTGGGCATGCAGGAGTACGCCATAACCAACG
ACAAGACCAAGAGGCCTGTGGCGCTTCGCACCAAGACCTTGGCGGACCTTTTGGAATCATTTATTGCAGC
GCTGTACATTGATAAGGATTTGGAATATGTTCATACTTTCATGAATGTCTGCTTCTTTCCACGATTGAAA
GAGTTCATTTTGAATCAGGATTGGAATGACCCCAAATCCCAGCTTCAGCAGTGTTGCTTGACACTTAGGA
CAGAAGGAAAAGAGCCAGACATTCCTCTGTACAAGACTCTGCAGACAGTGGGCCCATCCCATGCCCGAAC
CTACACTGTGGCTGTTTATTTCAA
